Addgene plasmid #74600: pET28a-RILP
Purpose: used for expression in E. coli and purification
Depositing lab: Ron Vale. Depositing organization: University of California, San Francisco (UCSF). Publication: A Ras-like domain in the light intermediate chain bridges the dynein motor to a cargo-binding region. Schroeder CM, Ostrem JM, Hertz NT, Vale RD. Elife. 2014 Oct 1;3:e03351. doi: 10.7554/eLife.03351. PubMed 25272277.
Backbone
  Vector backbone: pET28a
  Backbone size w/o insert (bp): 6124
  Total vector size (bp): 7357
  Vector type: Bacterial Expression
Growth in bacteria
  Bacterial resistance: Kanamycin, 50 μg/mL
  Growth temperature: 37°C
  Growth strain: DH5alpha
  Growth instructions: BL21(DE3) for protein production
  Copy number: Unknown
Gene/Insert
  Gene/Insert name: Rab-interacting lysosomal protein (alt name: RILP)
  Species: H. sapiens (human)
  Insert size (bp): 1233
  Entrez Gene: RILP (a.k.a. PP10141)
  Promoter: T7
  Tag / fusion protein: StrepII (N terminal on insert); superfolder GFP (N terminal on insert); FLAG (C terminal on insert)
  Cloning method: Gibson Cloning
  Sequencing primers: 5′ GFP-F; 3′ T7 Terminal
Terms and licenses: Academic/Nonprofit Terms; Industry Terms: Not Available to Industry
How to cite: pET28a-RILP was a gift from Ron Vale (Addgene plasmid # 74600 ; http://n2t.net/addgene:74600 ; RRID:Addgene_74600)
