[The description below was written by a language model from this plasmid's Addgene catalogue record and pLannotate feature annotations shown in this document.]
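Description:
pET28a-RILP is a bacterial expression plasmid built on the pET28a backbone for producing and purifying human Rab-interacting lysosomal protein (RILP) in E. coli. It is about 7.36 kb and carries the usual pET28a maintenance elements: a ColE1/pBR322-type origin with the bom region and the rop gene, which holds copy number down, an f1 phage origin, and a kanamycin resistance gene (aminoglycoside phosphotransferase) for selection. The record names a standard cloning strain for propagation and BL21(DE3), which supplies T7 RNA polymerase, for protein production.

The expression cassette is driven by a T7 promoter followed directly by a lac operator and the T7 gene 10 ribosome binding site. A lacI gene with its own promoter on the plasmid supplies the repressor, so transcription is held off until it is induced with IPTG or lactose. The catalogue lists a fusion of an N-terminal StrepII tag and superfolder GFP, the RILP coding sequence, and a C-terminal FLAG epitope, assembled by Gibson cloning and ending at the T7 terminator. The feature table agrees with this order. It also shows vector-derived elements flanking the fusion: a short His-tag-related fragment and a thrombin cleavage site upstream of the Strep tag, and a His-tag fragment downstream of the FLAG sequence. The record does not state whether these are translated in frame with the fusion.

The Strep and FLAG tags allow affinity purification and detection, and the GFP gives a fluorescent readout. RILP is a Rab7 effector that recruits dynein-dynactin to late endosomes and lysosomes. The associated publication concerns how the dynein light intermediate chain links the motor to cargo-binding partners, which suggests use of the purified protein in such studies.
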