Features (pLannotate 1.2.2; 24 found; start..end, strand, type, name):
     12..440     +  rep_origin     f1 ori (sequence partly withheld): f1 bacteriophage origin of replication; arrow indicates direction of (+) strand synthesis
    493..550     +  promoter       AmpR promoter (fragment): bla
    559..1374    -  CDS            KanR: aminoglycoside phosphotransferase; aph(3')-Ia; confers resistance to kanamycin in bacteria or G418 (Geneticin®) in eukaryotes
   1496..2084    +  rep_origin     ori: high-copy-number ColE1/pMB1/pBR322/pUC origin of replication
   2270..2412    -  misc_feature   bom: basis of mobility region from pBR322
   2514..2705    -  CDS            rop: Rop protein, which maintains plasmids at low copy number; rop
   2722..3102    +  CDS            YPB1_ECOLX: Protein predicted: Swiss-Prot protein existence level 4. From Escherichia coli.
   3174..3465    -  CDS            TcR (fragment): tetracycline efflux protein; tet; confers resistance to tetracycline
   3480..3501    -  protein_bind   CAP binding site: CAP binding activates transcription in the presence of cAMP. E. coli catabolite activator protein
   3514..4596    -  CDS            lacI: lac repressor; lacI; The lac repressor binds to the lac operator to inhibit transcription in E. coli. This inhibition can be relieved by adding lactose or isopropyl-β-D-thiogalactopyranoside (IPTG).
   4597..4674    -  promoter       lacI promoter: lacI
   4682..4961    -  CDS            TcR (fragment): tetracycline efflux protein; tet; confers resistance to tetracycline
   4983..5001    +  promoter       T7 promoter: promoter for bacteriophage T7 RNA polymerase
   5002..5026    +  protein_bind   lac operator: The lac repressor binds to the lac operator to inhibit transcription in E. coli. This inhibition can be relieved by adding lactose or isopropyl-β-D-thiogalactopyranoside (IPTG). lac repressor encoded by lacI
   5041..5063    +  RBS            RBS: efficient ribosome binding site from bacteriophage T7 gene 10 (Olins and Rangwala, 1989)
   5082..5098    +  CDS            capTEV™ (fragment): composite tag for in vivo biotinylation, TEV protease cleavage, and 6xHis tagging
   5109..5126    +  CDS            thrombin site: thrombin recognition and cleavage site
   5193..5215    +  CDS            Strep-Tag II (fragment): peptide that binds Strep-Tactin®, an engineered form of streptavidin
   5223..5936    +  CDS            Superfolder GFP: Superfolder GFP is a basic (constitutively fluorescent) green fluorescent protein published in 2005, derived from Aequorea victoria. It is reported to be a very rapidly-maturing weak dimer.
   5949..7151    +  CDS            RILP: RILP_HUMAN - Experimental evidence at protein level: Swiss-Prot protein existence level 1. Rab effector playing a role in late endocytic transport to degradative compartments (PubMed:11696325, PubMed:14668488, PubMed:27113757, PubMed:11179213, PubMed:12944476). Involved in the regulation of lysosomal morphology and distribution (PubMed:14668488, PubMed:27113757). Induces recruitment of dynein-dynactin motor complexes to Rab7A-containing late endosome and lysosome compartments (PubMed:11179213, PubMed:11696325). Promotes centripetal migration of phagosomes and the fusion of phagosomes with the
   7157..7181    +  CDS            3xFLAG (fragment): three tandem FLAG® epitope tags
   7200..7217    +  CDS            9xHis (fragment): 9xHis affinity tag
   7227..7276    +  CDS            SET1 (fragment): solubility-enhancement tag derived from T7 phage gene 10B
   7284..7331    +  terminator     T7 terminator: transcription terminator for bacteriophage T7 RNA polymerase
>Addgene plasmid #74600 | pET28a-RILP | depositor full sequence | sequence record 146232 | pET28a-RILP sequence 7356 bps
TGGCGAATGGG
[124 nt withheld, positions 12-135]
C
[91 nt withheld, positions 137-227]
A
[49 nt withheld, positions 229-277]
CCTTTGACGTTGGAGTCCACGTTCTTT
[37 nt withheld, positions 305-341]
ACCCTATCTCGGTCTATTCTTTTGATTTATAAGGGATTTTGCCGATTTCGGCCTATTGGTTAAAAAATGA
GCTGATTTAACAAAAATTTAACGCGAATTTTAACAAAATATTAACGCTTACAATTTAGGTGGCACTTTTC
GGGGAAATGTGCGCGGAACCCCTATTTGTTTATTTTTCTAAATACATTCAAATATGTATCCGCTCATGAA
TTAATTCTTAGAAAAACTCATCGAGCATCAAATGAAACTGCAATTTATTCATATCAGGATTATCAATACC
ATATTTTTGAAAAAGCCGTTTCTGTAATGAAGGAGAAAACTCACCGAGGCAGTTCCATAGGATGGCAAGA
TCCTGGTATCGGTCTGCGATTCCGACTCGTCCAACATCAATACAACCTATTAATTTCCCCTCGTCAAAAA
TAAGGTTATCAAGTGAGAAATCACCATGAGTGACGACTGAATCCGGTGAGAATGGCAAAAGTTTATGCAT
TTCTTTCCAGACTTGTTCAACAGGCCAGCCATTACGCTCGTCATCAAAATCACTCGCATCAACCAAACCG
TTATTCATTCGTGATTGCGCCTGAGCGAGACGAAATACGCGATCGCTGTTAAAAGGACAATTACAAACAG
GAATCGAATGCAACCGGCGCAGGAACACTGCCAGCGCATCAACAATATTTTCACCTGAATCAGGATATTC
TTCTAATACCTGGAATGCTGTTTTCCCGGGGATCGCAGTGGTGAGTAACCATGCATCATCAGGAGTACGG
ATAAAATGCTTGATGGTCGGAAGAGGCATAAATTCCGTCAGCCAGTTTAGTCTGACCATCTCATCTGTAA
CATCATTGGCAACGCTACCTTTGCCATGTTTCAGAAACAACTCTGGCGCATCGGGCTTCCCATACAATCG
ATAGATTGTCGCACCTGATTGCCCGACATTATCGCGAGCCCATTTATACCCATATAAATCAGCATCCATG
TTGGAATTTAATCGCGGCCTAGAGCAAGACGTTTCCCGTTGAATATGGCTCATAACACCCCTTGTATTAC
TGTTTATGTAAGCAGACAGTTTTATTGTTCATGACCAAAATCCCTTAACGTGAGTTTTCGTTCCACTGAG
CGTCAGACCCCGTAGAAAAGATCAAAGGATCTTCTTGAGATCCTTTTTTTCTGCGCGTAATCTGCTGCTT
GCAAACAAAAAAACCACCGCTACCAGCGGTGGTTTGTTTGCCGGATCAAGAGCTACCAACTCTTTTTCCG
AAGGTAACTGGCTTCAGCAGAGCGCAGATACCAAATACTGTCCTTCTAGTGTAGCCGTAGTTAGGCCACC
ACTTCAAGAACTCTGTAGCACCGCCTACATACCTCGCTCTGCTAATCCTGTTACCAGTGGCTGCTGCCAG
TGGCGATAAGTCGTGTCTTACCGGGTTGGACTCAAGACGATAGTTACCGGATAAGGCGCAGCGGTCGGGC
TGAACGGGGGGTTCGTGCACACAGCCCAGCTTGGAGCGAACGACCTACACCGAACTGAGATACCTACAGC
GTGAGCTATGAGAAAGCGCCACGCTTCCCGAAGGGAGAAAGGCGGACAGGTATCCGGTAAGCGGCAGGGT
CGGAACAGGAGAGCGCACGAGGGAGCTTCCAGGGGGAAACGCCTGGTATCTTTATAGTCCTGTCGGGTTT
CGCCACCTCTGACTTGAGCGTCGATTTTTGTGATGCTCGTCAGGGGGGCGGAGCCTATGGAAAAACGCCA
GCAACGCGGCCTTTTTACGGTTCCTGGCCTTTTGCTGGCCTTTTGCTCACATGTTCTTTCCTGCGTTATC
CCCTGATTCTGTGGATAACCGTATTACCGCCTTTGAGTGAGCTGATACCGCTCGCCGCAGCCGAACGACC
GAGCGCAGCGAGTCAGTGAGCGAGGAAGCGGAAGAGCGCCTGATGCGGTATTTTCTCCTTACGCATCTGT
GCGGTATTTCACACCGCATATATGGTGCACTCTCAGTACAATCTGCTCTGATGCCGCATAGTTAAGCCAG
TATACACTCCGCTATCGCTACGTGACTGGGTCATGGCTGCGCCCCGACACCCGCCAACACCCGCTGACGC
GCCCTGACGGGCTTGTCTGCTCCCGGCATCCGCTTACAGACAAGCTGTGACCGTCTCCGGGAGCTGCATG
TGTCAGAGGTTTTCACCGTCATCACCGAAACGCGCGAGGCAGCTGCGGTAAAGCTCATCAGCGTGGTCGT
GAAGCGATTCACAGATGTCTGCCTGTTCATCCGCGTCCAGCTCGTTGAGTTTCTCCAGAAGCGTTAATGT
CTGGCTTCTGATAAAGCGGGCCATGTTAAGGGCGGTTTTTTCCTGTTTGGTCACTGATGCCTCCGTGTAA
GGGGGATTTCTGTTCATGGGGGTAATGATACCGATGAAACGAGAGAGGATGCTCACGATACGGGTTACTG
ATGATGAACATGCCCGGTTACTGGAACGTTGTGAGGGTAAACAACTGGCGGTATGGATGCGGCGGGACCA
GAGAAAAATCACTCAGGGTCAATGCCAGCGCTTCGTTAATACAGATGTAGGTGTTCCACAGGGTAGCCAG
CAGCATCCTGCGATGCAGATCCGGAACATAATGGTGCAGGGCGCTGACTTCCGCGTTTCCAGACTTTACG
AAACACGGAAACCGAAGACCATTCATGTTGTTGCTCAGGTCGCAGACGTTTTGCAGCAGCAGTCGCTTCA
CGTTCGCTCGCGTATCGGTGATTCATTCTGCTAACCAGTAAGGCAACCCCGCCAGCCTAGCCGGGTCCTC
AACGACAGGAGCACGATCATGCGCACCCGTGGGGCCGCCATGCCGGCGATAATGGCCTGCTTCTCGCCGA
AACGTTTGGTGGCGGGACCAGTGACGAAGGCTTGAGCGAGGGCGTGCAAGATTCCGAATACCGCAAGCGA
CAGGCCGATCATCGTCGCGCTCCAGCGAAAGCGGTCCTCGCCGAAAATGACCCAGAGCGCTGCCGGCACC
TGTCCTACGAGTTGCATGATAAAGAAGACAGTCATAAGTGCGGCGACGATAGTCATGCCCCGCGCCCACC
GGAAGGAGCTGACTGGGTTGAAGGCTCTCAAGGGCATCGGTCGAGATCCCGGTGCCTAATGAGTGAGCTA
ACTTACATTAATTGCGTTGCGCTCACTGCCCGCTTTCCAGTCGGGAAACCTGTCGTGCCAGCTGCATTAA
TGAATCGGCCAACGCGCGGGGAGAGGCGGTTTGCGTATTGGGCGCCAGGGTGGTTTTTCTTTTCACCAGT
GAGACGGGCAACAGCTGATTGCCCTTCACCGCCTGGCCCTGAGAGAGTTGCAGCAAGCGGTCCACGCTGG
TTTGCCCCAGCAGGCGAAAATCCTGTTTGATGGTGGTTAACGGCGGGATATAACATGAGCTGTCTTCGGT
ATCGTCGTATCCCACTACCGAGATATCCGCACCAACGCGCAGCCCGGACTCGGTAATGGCGCGCATTGCG
CCCAGCGCCATCTGATCGTTGGCAACCAGCATCGCAGTGGGAACGATGCCCTCATTCAGCATTTGCATGG
TTTGTTGAAAACCGGACATGGCACTCCAGTCGCCTTCCCGTTCCGCTATCGGCTGAATTTGATTGCGAGT
GAGATATTTATGCCAGCCAGCCAGACGCAGACGCGCCGAGACAGAACTTAATGGGCCCGCTAACAGCGCG
ATTTGCTGGTGACCCAATGCGACCAGATGCTCCACGCCCAGTCGCGTACCGTCTTCATGGGAGAAAATAA
TACTGTTGATGGGTGTCTGGTCAGAGACATCAAGAAATAACGCCGGAACATTAGTGCAGGCAGCTTCCAC
AGCAATGGCATCCTGGTCATCCAGCGGATAGTTAATGATCAGCCCACTGACGCGTTGCGCGAGAAGATTG
TGCACCGCCGCTTTACAGGCTTCGACGCCGCTTCGTTCTACCATCGACACCACCACGCTGGCACCCAGTT
GATCGGCGCGAGATTTAATCGCCGCGACAATTTGCGACGGCGCGTGCAGGGCCAGACTGGAGGTGGCAAC
GCCAATCAGCAACGACTGTTTGCCCGCCAGTTGTTGTGCCACGCGGTTGGGAATGTAATTCAGCTCCGCC
ATCGCCGCTTCCACTTTTTCCCGCGTTTTCGCAGAAACGTGGCTGGCCTGGTTCACCACGCGGGAAACGG
TCTGATAAGAGACACCGGCATACTCTGCGACATCGTATAACGTTACTGGTTTCACATTCACCACCCTGAA
TTGACTCTCTTCCGGGCGCTATCATGCCATACCGCGAAAGGTTTTGCGCCATTCGATGGTGTCCGGGATC
TCGACGCTCTCCCTTATGCGACTCCTGCATTAGGAAGCAGCCCAGTAGTAGGTTGAGGCCGTTGAGCACC
GCCGCCGCAAGGAATGGTGCATGCAAGGAGATGGCGCCCAACAGTCCCCCGGCCACGGGGCCTGCCACCA
TACCCACGCCGAAACAAGCGCTCATGAGCCCGAAGTGGCGAGCCCGATCTTCCCCATCGGTGATGTCGGC
GATATAGGCGCCAGCAACCGCACCTGTGGCGCCGGTGATGCCGGCCACGATGCGTCCGGCGTAGAGGATC
GAGATCTCGATCCCGCGAAATTAATACGACTCACTATAGGGGAATTGTGAGCGGATAACAATTCCCCTCT
AGAAATAATTTTGTTTAACTTTAAGAAGGAGATATACCATGGGCAGCAGCCATCATCATCATCATCACAG
CAGCGGCCTGGTGCCGCGCGGCAGCCATATGTGGAGTCATCCACAATTTGAGAAGGGCGGCGGCAGTGGC
GGCGGCAGTGGCGGCAGTGCCTGGAGCCACCCGCAGTTCGAAAAAGGCAGTATGAGCAAAGGAGAAGAAC
TTTTCACTGGAGTTGTCCCAATTCTTGTTGAATTAGATGGTGATGTTAATGGGCACAAATTTTCTGTCCG
TGGAGAGGGTGAAGGTGATGCTACAAACGGAAAACTCACCCTTAAATTTATTTGCACTACTGGAAAACTA
CCTGTTCCGTGGCCAACACTTGTCACTACTCTGACCTATGGTGTTCAATGCTTTTCCCGTTATCCGGATC
ACATGAAACGGCATGACTTTTTCAAGAGTGCCATGCCCGAAGGTTATGTACAGGAACGCACTATATCTTT
CAAAGATGACGGGACCTACAAGACGCGTGCTGAAGTCAAGTTTGAAGGTGATACCCTTGTTAATCGTATC
GAGTTAAAGGGTATTGATTTTAAAGAAGATGGAAACATTCTTGGACACAAACTCGAATACAACTTTAACT
CACACAATGTATACATCACGGCAGACAAACAAAAGAATGGAATCAAAGCTAACTTCAAAATTCGCCACAA
CGTTGAAGATGGTTCCGTTCAACTAGCAGACCATTATCAACAAAATACTCCAATTGGCGATGGCCCTGTC
CTTTTACCAGACAACCATTACCTGTCGACACAATCTGTCCTTTCGAAAGATCCCAACGAAAAGCGTGACC
ACATGGTCCTTCTTGAGTTTGTAACTGCTGCTGGGATTACACATGGCATGGATGAGCTCTACAAAGGATC
CGAATTCATGGAGCCCAGGAGGGCGGCGCCCGGGGTGCCTGGCTGGGGGTCTCGGGAGGCCGCGGGGTCG
GCATCGGCCGCGGAGCTTGTGTACCATCTAGCCGGGGCCCTGGGCACTGAGCTGCAGGATCTGGCGCGCC
GTTTCGGGCCGGAGGCGGCGGCCGGGCTGGTGCCGCTAGTGGTGCGGGCGCTGGAGCTCTTGGAACAGGC
TGCCGTGGGGCCCGCCCCGGACTCGCTGCAGGTGTCGGCGCAGCCGGCGGAGCAGGAGCTGCGGCGGCTG
CGGGAGGAGAACGAGCGCCTCCGCAGGGAGCTGCGCGCGGGGCCACAGGAGGAGCGCGCGCTGCTGCGGC
AGCTCAAGGAGGTCACGGACCGACAGCGGGACGAACTCCGGGCGCACAACCGCGACCTGCGGCAGCGCGG
CCAGGAGACCGAGGCGTTGCAGGAGCAGCTGCAGCGCCTCCTGCTGGTGAACGCTGAGCTGCGGCACAAG
CTGGCGGCCATGCAGACCCAGCTGCGCGCCGCGCAGGACCGCGAGAGGGAGCGCCAGCAGCCTGGCGAAG
CCGCGACTCCGCAGGCTAAAGAGCGAGCGCGGGGGCAGGCCGGGCGGCCCGGGCACCAGCACGGACAGGA
GCCCGAATGGGCGACCGCCGGCGCAGGCGCCCCAGGGAACCCTGAGGACCCGGCGGAGGCCGCGCAGCAG
CTCGGGCGCCCCTCGGAGGCAGGGCAGTGCCGCTTCAGTCGGGAGGAGTTTGAGCAGATCCTTCAGGAGC
GGAATGAACTCAAAGCCAAAGTGTTCCTGCTCAAGGAGGAACTGGCCTACTTCCAGCGGGAGCTGCTCAC
AGACCACCGGGTCCCCGGCCTTCTGCTCGAGGCCATGAAGGTGGCTGTCCGGAAGCAGCGGAAGAAGATC
AAGGCCAAGATGTTAGGGACACCAGAGGAAGCAGAGAGCAGTGAGGATGAGGCTGGCCCATGGATCCTGC
TCTCCGATGACAAGGGAGACCATCCCCCACCCCCGGAGTCCAAAATACAGAGTTTCTTTGGCCTATGGTA
TCGGGGTAAAGCTGAATCCTCTGAGGATGAGACCAGCAGCCCTGCACCCAGCAAGCTAGGGGGAGAAGAG
GAGGCCCAACCACAGTCTCCAGCTCCTGATCCGCCCTGTTCTGCCCTCCACGAACACCTTTGTCTGGGGG
CCTCAGCCGCCCCAGAGGCCGGTAGCGATTACAAGGATGACGACGATAAGTAAGCGGCCGCACTCGAGCA
CCACCACCACCACCACTGAGATCCGGCTGCTAACAAAGCCCGAAAGGAAGCTGAGTTGGCTGCTGCCACC
GCTGAGCAATAACTAGCATAACCCCTTGGGGCCTCTAAACGGGTCTTGAGGGGTTTTTTGCTGAAAGGAG
GAACTATATCCGGAT
