>Addgene plasmid #74600 | pET28a-RILP | addgene partial sequence | sequence record 146229 | GFP-F 5'-GGTCCTTCTTGAGTTTGTAAC-3'
ATGGCATGGATGAGCTCTACAAAGGATCCGAATTCATGGAGCCCAGGAGGGCGGCGCCCGGGGTGCCTGG
CTGGGGGTCTCGGGAGGCCGCGGGGTCGGCATCGGCCGCGGAGCTTGTGTACCATCTAGCCGGGGCCCTG
GGCACTGAGCTGCAGGATCTGGCGCGCCGTTTCGGGCCGGAGGCGGCGGCCGGGCTGGTGCCGCTAGTGG
TGCGGGCGCTGGAGCTCTTGGAACAGGCTGCCGTGGGGCCCGCCCCGGACTCGCTGCAGGTGTCGGCGCA
GCCGGCGGAGCAGGAGCTGCGGCGGCTGCGGGAGGAGAACGAGCGCCTCCGCAGGGAGCTGCGCGCGGGG
CCACAGGAGGAGCGCGCGCTGCTGCGGCAGCTCAAGGAGGTCACGGACCGACAGCGGGACGAACTCCGGG
CGCACAACCGCGACCTGCGGCAGCGCGGCCAGGAGACCGAGGCGTTGCAGGAGCAGCTGCAGCGCCTCCT
GCTGGTGAACGCTGAGCTGCGGCACAAGCTGGCGGCCATGCAGACCCAGCTGCGCGCCGCGCAGGACCGC
GAGAGGGAGCGCCAGCAGCCTGGCGAAGCCGCGACTCCGCAGGCTAAAGAGCGAGCGCGGGGGCAGGCCG
GGCGGCCCGGGCACCAGCACGGACAGGAGCCCGAATGGGCGACCGCCGGCGCAGGCGCCCCAGGGAACCC
TGAGGACCCGGCGGAGGCCGCGCAGCAGCTCGGGCGCCCCTCGGAGGCAGGGCAGTGCCGCTTCAGTCGG
GAGGAGTTTGAGCAGATCCTTCAGGAGCGGAATGAACTCAAAGCCAAAGTGTTCCTGCTCAAGGAGGAAC
TGGCCTACTTCCAGCGGGAGCTGCTCACAGACCACCGGGTCCCCGGCCTTCTGCTCGAGGCCATGAAGGT
GGCTGTCCGGAAGCAGCGGAAGAAGATCAAGGCCAAGATGTT
