>Addgene plasmid #74600 | pET28a-RILP | addgene partial sequence | sequence record 146231 | AmpSeq-F 5'-ctcatgagcggatacatatttgaa-3'
AAATAAACAAATAGGGGTTCCGCGCACATTTCCCCGAAAAGTGCCACCTAAATTGTAAGCGTTAATATTT
TGTTAAAATTCGCGTTAAATTTTTGTTAAATCAGCTCATTTTTTAACCAATAGGCCGAAATCGGCAAAAT
CCCTTATAAATCAAAAGAATAGACCGAGATAGGGT
[37 nt withheld, positions 176-212]
AAAGAACGTGGACTCCAACGTCAAAGG
[49 nt withheld, positions 240-288]
T
[91 nt withheld, positions 290-380]
G
[124 nt withheld, positions 382-505]
CCCATTCGCCAATCCGGATATAGTTCCTCCTTTCAGCAAAAAACCCCTCAAGACCCGTTTAGAGGCCCCA
AGGGGTTATGCTAGTTATTGCTCAGCGGTGGCAGCAGCCAACTCAGCTTCCTTTCGGGCTTTGTTAGCAG
CCGGATCTCAGTGGTGGTGGTGGTGGTGCTCGAGTGCGGCCGCTTACTTATCGTCGTCATCCTTGTAATC
GCTACCGGCCTCTGGGGCGGCTGAGGCCCCCAGACAAAGGTGTTCGTGGAGGGCAGAACAGGGCGGATCA
GGAGCTGGAGACTGTGGTTGGGCCTCCTCTTCTCCCCCTAGCTTGCTGGGTGCAGGGCTGCTGGTCTCAT
CCTCAGAGGATTCAGCTTTACCCCGATACCATAGGCCAAAGAAACTCTGTATTTT
