>Addgene plasmid #74600 | pET28a-RILP | addgene partial sequence | sequence record 146526 | pBRrevBam 5'-GGTGATGTCGGCGATATAGG-3'
CTGTGGCGCCGGTGATGCCGGCCACGATGCGTCCGGCGTAGAGGATCGAGATCTCGATCCCGCGAAATTA
ATACGACTCACTATAGGGGAATTGTGAGCGGATAACAATTCCCCTCTAGAAATAATTTTGTTTAACTTTA
AGAAGGAGATATACCATGGGCAGCAGCCATCATCATCATCATCACAGCAGCGGCCTGGTGCCGCGCGGCA
GCCATATGTGGAGTCATCCACAATTTGAGAAGGGCGGCGGCAGTGGCGGCGGCAGTGGCGGCAGTGCCTG
GAGCCACCCGCAGTTCGAAAAAGGCAGTATGAGCAAAGGAGAAGAACTTTTCACTGGAGTTGTCCCAATT
CTTGTTGAATTAGATGGTGATGTTAATGGGCACAAATTTTCTGTCCGTGGAGAGGGTGAAGGTGATGCTA
CAAACGGAAAACTCACCCTTAAATTTATTTGCACTACTGGAAAACTACCTGTTCCGTGGCCAACACTTGT
CACTACTCTGACCTATGGTGTTCAATGCTTTTCCCGTTATCCGGATCACATGAAACGGCATGACTTTTTC
AAGAGTGCCATGCCCGAAGGTTATGTACAGGAACGCACTATATCTTTCAAAGATGACGGGACCTACAAGA
CGCGTGCTGAAGTCAAGTTTGAAGGTGATACCCTTGTTAATCGTATCGAGTTAAAGGGTATTGATTTTAA
AGAAGATGGAAACATTCTTGGACACAAACTCGAATACAACTTTAACTCACACAATGTATACATCACGGCA
GACAAACAAAAGAATGGAATCAAAGCTAACTTCAAAATTCGCCACAACGTTGAAGATGGTTCCGTTCAAC
TAGCAGACCATTATCAACAAAATACTCCAATTGGCGATGGCCCTGTCCTTTTACCAGACAACCATTACCT
GTCGACACAATCTGTCCTTTCGAAAGATCCCAACGA
